>Addgene plasmid #174148 | lentiCRISPRv2_sgCtrl#1 | addgene full sequence | sequence record 342246 | Addgene NGS Result
GTCGACGGATCGGGAGATCTCCCGATCCCCTATGGTGCACTCTCAGTACAATCTGCTCTGATGCCGCATA
GTTAAGCCAGTATCTGCTCCCTGCTTGTGTGTTGGAGGTCGCTGAGTAGTGCGCGAGCAAAATTTAAGCT
ACAACAAGGCAAGGCTTGACCGACAATTGCATGAAGAATCTGCTTAGGGTTAGGCGTTTTGCGCTGCTTC
GCGATGTACGGGCCAGATATACGCGTTGACATTGATTATTGACTAGTTATTAATAGTAATCAATTACGGG
GTCATTAGTTCATAGCCCATATATGGAGTTCCGCGTTACATAACTTACGGTAAATGGCCCGCCTGGCTGA
CCGCCCAACGACCCCCGCCCATTGACGTCAATAATGACGTATGTTCCCATAGTAACGCCAATAGGGACTT
TCCATTGACGTCAATGGGTGGAGTATTTACGGTAAACTGCCCACTTGGCAGTACATCAAGTGTATCATAT
GCCAAGTACGCCCCCTATTGACGTCAATGACGGTAAATGGCCCGCCTGGCATTATGCCCAGTACATGACC
TTATGGGACTTTCCTACTTGGCAGTACATCTACGTATTAGTCATCGCTATTACCATGGTGATGCGGTTTT
GGCAGTACATCAATGGGCGTGGATAGCGGTTTGACTCACGGGGATTTCCAAGTCTCCACCCCATTGACGT
CAATGGGAGTTTGTTTTGGCACCAAAATCAACGGGACTTTCCAAAATGTCGTAACAACTCCGCCCCATTG
ACGCAAATGGGCGGTAGGCGTGTACGGTGGGAGGTCTATATAAGCAGCGCGTTTTGCCTGTACTGGGTCT
CTCTGGTTAGACCAGATCTGAGCCTGGGAGCTCTCTGGCTAACTAGGGAACCCACTGCTTAAGCCTCAAT
AAAGCTTGCCTTGAGTGCTTCAAGTAGTGTGTGCCCGTCTGTTGTGTGACTCTGGTAACTAGAGATCCCT
CAGACCCTTTTAGTCAGTGTGGAAAATCTCTAGCAGTGGCGCCCGAACAGGGACTTGAAAGCGAAAGGGA
AACCAGAGGAGCTCTCTCGACGCAGGACTCGGCTTGCTGAAGCGCGCACGGCAAGAGGCGAGGGGCGGCG
ACTGGTGAGTACGCCAAAAATTTTGACTAGCGGAGGCTAGAAGGAGAGAGATGGGTGCGAGAGCGTCAGT
ATTAAGCGGGGGAGAATTAGATCGCGATGGGAAAAAATTCGGTTAAGGCCAGGGGGAAAGAAAAAATATA
AATTAAAACATATAGTATGGGCAAGCAGGGAGCTAGAACGATTCGCAGTTAATCCTGGCCTGTTAGAAAC
ATCAGAAGGCTGTAGACAAATACTGGGACAGCTACAACCATCCCTTCAGACAGGATCAGAAGAACTTAGA
TCATTATATAATACAGTAGCAACCCTCTATTGTGTGCATCAAAGGATAGAGATAAAAGACACCAAGGAAG
CTTTAGACAAGATAGAGGAAGAGCAAAACAAAAGTAAGACCACCGCACAGCAAGCGGCCGCTGATCTTCA
GACCTGGAGGAGGAGATATGAGGGACAATTGGAGAAGTGAATTATATAAATATAAAGTAGTAAAAATTGA
ACCATTAGGAGTAGCACCCACCAAGGCAAAGAGAAGAGTGGTGCAGAGAGAAAAAAGAGCAGTGGGAATA
GGAGCTTTGTTCCTTGGGTTCTTGGGAGCAGCAGGAAGCACTATGGGCGCAGCGTCAATGACGCTGACGG
TACAGGCCAGACAATTATTGTCTGGTATAGTGCAGCAGCAGAACAATTTGCTGAGGGCTATTGAGGCGCA
ACAGCATCTGTTGCAACTCACAGTCTGGGGCATCAAGCAGCTCCAGGCAAGAATCCTGGCTGTGGAAAGA
TACCTAAAGGATCAACAGCTCCTGGGGATTTGGGGTTGCTCTGGAAAACTCATTTGCACCACTGCTGTGC
CTTGGAATGCTAGTTGGAGTAATAAATCTCTGGAACAGATTTGGAATCACACGACCTGGATGGAGTGGGA
CAGAGAAATTAACAATTACACAAGCTTAATACACTCCTTAATTGAAGAATCGCAAAACCAGCAAGAAAAG
AATGAACAAGAATTATTGGAATTAGATAAATGGGCAAGTTTGTGGAATTGGTTTAACATAACAAATTGGC
TGTGGTATATAAAATTATTCATAATGATAGTAGGAGGCTTGGTAGGTTTAAGAATAGTTTTTGCTGTACT
TTCTATAGTGAATAGAGTTAGGCAGGGATATTCACCATTATCGTTTCAGACCCACCTCCCAACCCCGAGG
GGACCCGACAGGCCCGAAGGAATAGAAGAAGAAGGTGGAGAGAGAGACAGAGACAGATCCATTCGATTAG
TGAACGGATCGGCACTGCGTGCGCCAATTCTGCAGACAAATGGCAGTATTCATCCACAATTTTAAAAGAA
AAGGGGGGATTGGGGGGTACAGTGCAGGGGAAAGAATAGTAGACATAATAGCAACAGACATACAAACTAA
AGAATTACAAAAACAAATTACAAAAATTCAAAATTTTCGGGTTTATTACAGGGACAGCAGAGATCCAGTT
TGGTTAATTAAGGTACCGAGGGCCTATTTCCCATGATTCCTTCATATTTGCATATACGATACAAGGCTGT
TAGAGAGATAATTAGAATTAATTTGACTGTAAACACAAAGATATTAGTACAAAATACGTGACGTAGAAAG
TAATAATTTCTTGGGTAGTTTGCAGTTTTAAAATTATGTTTTAAAATGGACTATCATATGCTTACCGTAA
CTTGAAAGTATTTCGATTTCTTGGCTTTATATATCTTGTGGAAAGGACGAAACACCGTGAGCCTATATTA
ATTGGGTTTTAGAGCTAGAAATAGCAAGTTAAAATAAGGCTAGTCCGTTATCAACTTGAAAAAGTGGCAC
CGAGTCGGTGCTTTTTTGAATTCGCTAGCTAGGTCTTGAAAGGAGTGGGAATTGGCTCCGGTGCCCGTCA
GTGGGCAGAGCGCACATCGCCCACAGTCCCCGAGAAGTTGGGGGGAGGGGTCGGCAATTGATCCGGTGCC
TAGAGAAGGTGGCGCGGGGTAAACTGGGAAAGTGATGTCGTGTACTGGCTCCGCCTTTTTCCCGAGGGTG
GGGGAGAACCGTATATAAGTGCAGTAGTCGCCGTGAACGTTCTTTTTCGCAACGGGTTTGCCGCCAGAAC
ACAGGACCGGTTCTAGAGCGCTGCCACCATGGACAAGAAGTACAGCATCGGCCTGGACATCGGCACCAAC
TCTGTGGGCTGGGCCGTGATCACCGACGAGTACAAGGTGCCCAGCAAGAAATTCAAGGTGCTGGGCAACA
CCGACCGGCACAGCATCAAGAAGAACCTGATCGGAGCCCTGCTGTTCGACAGCGGCGAAACAGCCGAGGC
CACCCGGCTGAAGAGAACCGCCAGAAGAAGATACACCAGACGGAAGAACCGGATCTGCTATCTGCAAGAG
ATCTTCAGCAACGAGATGGCCAAGGTGGACGACAGCTTCTTCCACAGACTGGAAGAGTCCTTCCTGGTGG
AAGAGGATAAGAAGCACGAGCGGCACCCCATCTTCGGCAACATCGTGGACGAGGTGGCCTACCACGAGAA
GTACCCCACCATCTACCACCTGAGAAAGAAACTGGTGGACAGCACCGACAAGGCCGACCTGCGGCTGATC
TATCTGGCCCTGGCCCACATGATCAAGTTCCGGGGCCACTTCCTGATCGAGGGCGACCTGAACCCCGACA
ACAGCGACGTGGACAAGCTGTTCATCCAGCTGGTGCAGACCTACAACCAGCTGTTCGAGGAAAACCCCAT
CAACGCCAGCGGCGTGGACGCCAAGGCCATCCTGTCTGCCAGACTGAGCAAGAGCAGACGGCTGGAAAAT
CTGATCGCCCAGCTGCCCGGCGAGAAGAAGAATGGCCTGTTCGGAAACCTGATTGCCCTGAGCCTGGGCC
TGACCCCCAACTTCAAGAGCAACTTCGACCTGGCCGAGGATGCCAAACTGCAGCTGAGCAAGGACACCTA
CGACGACGACCTGGACAACCTGCTGGCCCAGATCGGCGACCAGTACGCCGACCTGTTTCTGGCCGCCAAG
AACCTGTCCGACGCCATCCTGCTGAGCGACATCCTGAGAGTGAACACCGAGATCACCAAGGCCCCCCTGA
GCGCCTCTATGATCAAGAGATACGACGAGCACCACCAGGACCTGACCCTGCTGAAAGCTCTCGTGCGGCA
GCAGCTGCCTGAGAAGTACAAAGAGATTTTCTTCGACCAGAGCAAGAACGGCTACGCCGGCTACATTGAC
GGCGGAGCCAGCCAGGAAGAGTTCTACAAGTTCATCAAGCCCATCCTGGAAAAGATGGACGGCACCGAGG
AACTGCTCGTGAAGCTGAACAGAGAGGACCTGCTGCGGAAGCAGCGGACCTTCGACAACGGCAGCATCCC
CCACCAGATCCACCTGGGAGAGCTGCACGCCATTCTGCGGCGGCAGGAAGATTTTTACCCATTCCTGAAG
GACAACCGGGAAAAGATCGAGAAGATCCTGACCTTCCGCATCCCCTACTACGTGGGCCCTCTGGCCAGGG
GAAACAGCAGATTCGCCTGGATGACCAGAAAGAGCGAGGAAACCATCACCCCCTGGAACTTCGAGGAAGT
GGTGGACAAGGGCGCTTCCGCCCAGAGCTTCATCGAGCGGATGACCAACTTCGATAAGAACCTGCCCAAC
GAGAAGGTGCTGCCCAAGCACAGCCTGCTGTACGAGTACTTCACCGTGTATAACGAGCTGACCAAAGTGA
AATACGTGACCGAGGGAATGAGAAAGCCCGCCTTCCTGAGCGGCGAGCAGAAAAAGGCCATCGTGGACCT
GCTGTTCAAGACCAACCGGAAAGTGACCGTGAAGCAGCTGAAAGAGGACTACTTCAAGAAAATCGAGTGC
TTCGACTCCGTGGAAATCTCCGGCGTGGAAGATCGGTTCAACGCCTCCCTGGGCACATACCACGATCTGC
TGAAAATTATCAAGGACAAGGACTTCCTGGACAATGAGGAAAACGAGGACATTCTGGAAGATATCGTGCT
GACCCTGACACTGTTTGAGGACAGAGAGATGATCGAGGAACGGCTGAAAACCTATGCCCACCTGTTCGAC
GACAAAGTGATGAAGCAGCTGAAGCGGCGGAGATACACCGGCTGGGGCAGGCTGAGCCGGAAGCTGATCA
ACGGCATCCGGGACAAGCAGTCCGGCAAGACAATCCTGGATTTCCTGAAGTCCGACGGCTTCGCCAACAG
AAACTTCATGCAGCTGATCCACGACGACAGCCTGACCTTTAAAGAGGACATCCAGAAAGCCCAGGTGTCC
GGCCAGGGCGATAGCCTGCACGAGCACATTGCCAATCTGGCCGGCAGCCCCGCCATTAAGAAGGGCATCC
TGCAGACAGTGAAGGTGGTGGACGAGCTCGTGAAAGTGATGGGCCGGCACAAGCCCGAGAACATCGTGAT
CGAAATGGCCAGAGAGAACCAGACCACCCAGAAGGGACAGAAGAACAGCCGCGAGAGAATGAAGCGGATC
GAAGAGGGCATCAAAGAGCTGGGCAGCCAGATCCTGAAAGAACACCCCGTGGAAAACACCCAGCTGCAGA
ACGAGAAGCTGTACCTGTACTACCTGCAGAATGGGCGGGATATGTACGTGGACCAGGAACTGGACATCAA
CCGGCTGTCCGACTACGATGTGGACCATATCGTGCCTCAGAGCTTTCTGAAGGACGACTCCATCGACAAC
AAGGTGCTGACCAGAAGCGACAAGAACCGGGGCAAGAGCGACAACGTGCCCTCCGAAGAGGTCGTGAAGA
AGATGAAGAACTACTGGCGGCAGCTGCTGAACGCCAAGCTGATTACCCAGAGAAAGTTCGACAATCTGAC
CAAGGCCGAGAGAGGCGGCCTGAGCGAACTGGATAAGGCCGGCTTCATCAAGAGACAGCTGGTGGAAACC
CGGCAGATCACAAAGCACGTGGCACAGATCCTGGACTCCCGGATGAACACTAAGTACGACGAGAATGACA
AGCTGATCCGGGAAGTGAAAGTGATCACCCTGAAGTCCAAGCTGGTGTCCGATTTCCGGAAGGATTTCCA
GTTTTACAAAGTGCGCGAGATCAACAACTACCACCACGCCCACGACGCCTACCTGAACGCCGTCGTGGGA
ACCGCCCTGATCAAAAAGTACCCTAAGCTGGAAAGCGAGTTCGTGTACGGCGACTACAAGGTGTACGACG
TGCGGAAGATGATCGCCAAGAGCGAGCAGGAAATCGGCAAGGCTACCGCCAAGTACTTCTTCTACAGCAA
CATCATGAACTTTTTCAAGACCGAGATTACCCTGGCCAACGGCGAGATCCGGAAGCGGCCTCTGATCGAG
ACAAACGGCGAAACCGGGGAGATCGTGTGGGATAAGGGCCGGGATTTTGCCACCGTGCGGAAAGTGCTGA
GCATGCCCCAAGTGAATATCGTGAAAAAGACCGAGGTGCAGACAGGCGGCTTCAGCAAAGAGTCTATCCT
GCCCAAGAGGAACAGCGATAAGCTGATCGCCAGAAAGAAGGACTGGGACCCTAAGAAGTACGGCGGCTTC
GACAGCCCCACCGTGGCCTATTCTGTGCTGGTGGTGGCCAAAGTGGAAAAGGGCAAGTCCAAGAAACTGA
AGAGTGTGAAAGAGCTGCTGGGGATCACCATCATGGAAAGAAGCAGCTTCGAGAAGAATCCCATCGACTT
TCTGGAAGCCAAGGGCTACAAAGAAGTGAAAAAGGACCTGATCATCAAGCTGCCTAAGTACTCCCTGTTC
GAGCTGGAAAACGGCCGGAAGAGAATGCTGGCCTCTGCCGGCGAACTGCAGAAGGGAAACGAACTGGCCC
TGCCCTCCAAATATGTGAACTTCCTGTACCTGGCCAGCCACTATGAGAAGCTGAAGGGCTCCCCCGAGGA
TAATGAGCAGAAACAGCTGTTTGTGGAACAGCACAAGCACTACCTGGACGAGATCATCGAGCAGATCAGC
GAGTTCTCCAAGAGAGTGATCCTGGCCGACGCTAATCTGGACAAAGTGCTGTCCGCCTACAACAAGCACC
GGGATAAGCCCATCAGAGAGCAGGCCGAGAATATCATCCACCTGTTTACCCTGACCAATCTGGGAGCCCC
TGCCGCCTTCAAGTACTTTGACACCACCATCGACCGGAAGAGGTACACCAGCACCAAAGAGGTGCTGGAC
GCCACCCTGATCCACCAGAGCATCACCGGCCTGTACGAGACACGGATCGACCTGTCTCAGCTGGGAGGCG
ACAAGCGACCTGCCGCCACAAAGAAGGCTGGACAGGCTAAGAAGAAGAAAGATTACAAAGACGATGACGA
TAAGGGATCCGGCGCAACAAACTTCTCTCTGCTGAAACAAGCCGGAGATGTCGAAGAGAATCCTGGACCG
ACCGAGTACAAGCCCACGGTGCGCCTCGCCACCCGCGACGACGTCCCCAGGGCCGTACGCACCCTCGCCG
CCGCGTTCGCCGACTACCCCGCCACGCGCCACACCGTCGATCCGGACCGCCACATCGAGCGGGTCACCGA
GCTGCAAGAACTCTTCCTCACGCGCGTCGGGCTCGACATCGGCAAGGTGTGGGTCGCGGACGACGGCGCC
GCGGTGGCGGTCTGGACCACGCCGGAGAGCGTCGAAGCGGGGGCGGTGTTCGCCGAGATCGGCCCGCGCA
TGGCCGAGTTGAGCGGTTCCCGGCTGGCCGCGCAGCAACAGATGGAAGGCCTCCTGGCGCCGCACCGGCC
CAAGGAGCCCGCGTGGTTCCTGGCCACCGTCGGAGTCTCGCCCGACCACCAGGGCAAGGGTCTGGGCAGC
GCCGTCGTGCTCCCCGGAGTGGAGGCGGCCGAGCGCGCCGGGGTGCCCGCCTTCCTGGAGACCTCCGCGC
CCCGCAACCTCCCCTTCTACGAGCGGCTCGGCTTCACCGTCACCGCCGACGTCGAGGTGCCCGAAGGACC
GCGCACCTGGTGCATGACCCGCAAGCCCGGTGCCTGAACGCGTTAAGTCGACAATCAACCTCTGGATTAC
AAAATTTGTGAAAGATTGACTGGTATTCTTAACTATGTTGCTCCTTTTACGCTATGTGGATACGCTGCTT
TAATGCCTTTGTATCATGCTATTGCTTCCCGTATGGCTTTCATTTTCTCCTCCTTGTATAAATCCTGGTT
GCTGTCTCTTTATGAGGAGTTGTGGCCCGTTGTCAGGCAACGTGGCGTGGTGTGCACTGTGTTTGCTGAC
GCAACCCCCACTGGTTGGGGCATTGCCACCACCTGTCAGCTCCTTTCCGGGACTTTCGCTTTCCCCCTCC
CTATTGCCACGGCGGAACTCATCGCCGCCTGCCTTGCCCGCTGCTGGACAGGGGCTCGGCTGTTGGGCAC
TGACAATTCCGTGGTGTTGTCGGGGAAATCATCGTCCTTTCCTTGGCTGCTCGCCTGTGTTGCCACCTGG
ATTCTGCGCGGGACGTCCTTCTGCTACGTCCCTTCGGCCCTCAATCCAGCGGACCTTCCTTCCCGCGGCC
TGCTGCCGGCTCTGCGGCCTCTTCCGCGTCTTCGCCTTCGCCCTCAGACGAGTCGGATCTCCCTTTGGGC
CGCCTCCCCGCGTCGACTTTAAGACCAATGACTTACAAGGCAGCTGTAGATCTTAGCCACTTTTTAAAAG
AAAAGGGGGGACTGGAAGGGCTAATTCACTCCCAACGAAGACAAGATCTGCTTTTTGCTTGTACTGGGTC
TCTCTGGTTAGACCAGATCTGAGCCTGGGAGCTCTCTGGCTAACTAGGGAACCCACTGCTTAAGCCTCAA
TAAAGCTTGCCTTGAGTGCTTCAAGTAGTGTGTGCCCGTCTGTTGTGTGACTCTGGTAACTAGAGATCCC
TCAGACCCTTTTAGTCAGTGTGGAAAATCTCTAGCAGGGCCCGTTTAAACCCGCTGATCAGCCTCGACTG
TGCCTTCTAGTTGCCAGCCATCTGTTGTTTGCCCCTCCCCCGTGCCTTCCTTGACCCTGGAAGGTGCCAC
TCCCACTGTCCTTTCCTAATAAAATGAGGAAATTGCATCGCATTGTCTGAGTAGGTGTCATTCTATTCTG
GGGGGTGGGGTGGGGCAGGACAGCAAGGGGGAGGATTGGGAAGACAATAGCAGGCATGCTGGGGATGCGG
TGGGCTCTATGGCTTCTGAGGCGGAAAGAACCAGCTGGGGCTCTAGGGGGTATCCCC
[124 nt withheld, positions 9298-9421]
C
[91 nt withheld, positions 9423-9513]
A
[49 nt withheld, positions 9515-9563]
CCTTTGACGTTGGAGTCCACGTTCTTT
[37 nt withheld, positions 9591-9627]
ACCCTATCTCGGTCTATTCTTTTGATTTATAAGGGATTTTGCCGATTTCGGCCTATTGGTTAAAAAATGA
GCTGATTTAACAAAAATTTAACGCGAATTAATTCTGTGGAATGTGTGTCAGTTAGGGTGTGGAAAGTCCC
CAGGCTCCCCAGCAGGCAGAAGTATGCAAAGCATGCATCTCAATTAGTCAGCAACCAGGTGTGGAAAGTC
CCCAGGCTCCCCAGCAGGCAGAAGTATGCAAAGCATGCATCTCAATTAGTCAGCAACCATAGTCCCGCCC
CTAACTCCGCCCATCCCGCCCCTAACTCCGCCCAGTTCCGCCCATTCTCCGCCCCATGGCTGACTAATTT
TTTTTATTTATGCAGAGGCCGAGGCCGCCTCTGCCTCTGAGCTATTCCAGAAGTAGTGAGGAGGCTTTTT
TGGAGGCCTAGGCTTTTGCAAAAAGCTCCCGGGAGCTTGTATATCCATTTTCGGATCTGATCAGCACGTG
TTGACAATTAATCATCGGCATAGTATATCGGCATAGTATAATACGACAAGGTGAGGAACTAAACCATGGC
CAAGTTGACCAGTGCCGTTCCGGTGCTCACCGCGCGCGACGTCGCCGGAGCGGTCGAGTTCTGGACCGAC
CGGCTCGGGTTCTCCCGGGACTTCGTGGAGGACGACTTCGCCGGTGTGGTCCGGGACGACGTGACCCTGT
TCATCAGCGCGGTCCAGGACCAGGTGGTGCCGGACAACACCCTGGCCTGGGTGTGGGTGCGCGGCCTGGA
CGAGCTGTACGCCGAGTGGTCGGAGGTCGTGTCCACGAACTTCCGGGACGCCTCCGGGCCGGCCATGACC
GAGATCGGCGAGCAGCCGTGGGGGCGGGAGTTCGCCCTGCGCGACCCGGCCGGCAACTGCGTGCACTTCG
TGGCCGAGGAGCAGGACTGACACGTGCTACGAGATTTCGATTCCACCGCCGCCTTCTATGAAAGGTTGGG
CTTCGGAATCGTTTTCCGGGACGCCGGCTGGATGATCCTCCAGCGCGGGGATCTCATGCTGGAGTTCTTC
GCCCACCCCAACTTGTTTATTGCAGCTTATAATGGTTACAAATAAAGCAATAGCATCACAAATTTCACAA
ATAAAGCATTTTTTTCACTGCATTCTAGTTGTGGTTTGTCCAAACTCATCAATGTATCTTATCATGTCTG
TATACCGTCGACCTCTAGCTAGAGCTTGGCGTAATCATGGTCATAGCTGTTTCCTGTGTGAAATTGTTAT
CCGCTCACAATTCCACACAACATACGAGCCGGAAGCATAAAGTGTAAAGCCTGGGGTGCCTAATGAGTGA
GCTAACTCACATTAATTGCGTTGCGCTCACTGCCCGCTTTCCAGTCGGGAAACCTGTCGTGCCAGCTGCA
TTAATGAATCGGCCAACGCGCGGGGAGAGGCGGTTTGCGTATTGGGCGCTCTTCCGCTTCCTCGCTCACT
GACTCGCTGCGCTCGGTCGTTCGGCTGCGGCGAGCGGTATCAGCTCACTCAAAGGCGGTAATACGGTTAT
CCACAGAATCAGGGGATAACGCAGGAAAGAACATGTGAGCAAAAGGCCAGCAAAAGGCCAGGAACCGTAA
AAAGGCCGCGTTGCTGGCGTTTTTCCATAGGCTCCGCCCCCCTGACGAGCATCACAAAAATCGACGCTCA
AGTCAGAGGTGGCGAAACCCGACAGGACTATAAAGATACCAGGCGTTTCCCCCTGGAAGCTCCCTCGTGC
GCTCTCCTGTTCCGACCCTGCCGCTTACCGGATACCTGTCCGCCTTTCTCCCTTCGGGAAGCGTGGCGCT
TTCTCATAGCTCACGCTGTAGGTATCTCAGTTCGGTGTAGGTCGTTCGCTCCAAGCTGGGCTGTGTGCAC
GAACCCCCCGTTCAGCCCGACCGCTGCGCCTTATCCGGTAACTATCGTCTTGAGTCCAACCCGGTAAGAC
ACGACTTATCGCCACTGGCAGCAGCCACTGGTAACAGGATTAGCAGAGCGAGGTATGTAGGCGGTGCTAC
AGAGTTCTTGAAGTGGTGGCCTAACTACGGCTACACTAGAAGAACAGTATTTGGTATCTGCGCTCTGCTG
AAGCCAGTTACCTTCGGAAAAAGAGTTGGTAGCTCTTGATCCGGCAAACAAACCACCGCTGGTAGCGGTG
GTTTTTTTGTTTGCAAGCAGCAGATTACGCGCAGAAAAAAAGGATCTCAAGAAGATCCTTTGATCTTTTC
TACGGGGTCTGACGCTCAGTGGAACGAAAACTCACGTTAAGGGATTTTGGTCATGAGATTATCAAAAAGG
ATCTTCACCTAGATCCTTTTAAATTAAAAATGAAGTTTTAAATCAATCTAAAGTATATATGAGTAAACTT
GGTCTGACAGTTACCAATGCTTAATCAGTGAGGCACCTATCTCAGCGATCTGTCTATTTCGTTCATCCAT
AGTTGCCTGACTCCCCGTCGTGTAGATAACTACGATACGGGAGGGCTTACCATCTGGCCCCAGTGCTGCA
ATGATACCGCGAGACCCACGCTCACCGGCTCCAGATTTATCAGCAATAAACCAGCCAGCCGGAAGGGCCG
AGCGCAGAAGTGGTCCTGCAACTTTATCCGCCTCCATCCAGTCTATTAATTGTTGCCGGGAAGCTAGAGT
AAGTAGTTCGCCAGTTAATAGTTTGCGCAACGTTGTTGCCATTGCTACAGGCATCGTGGTGTCACGCTCG
TCGTTTGGTATGGCTTCATTCAGCTCCGGTTCCCAACGATCAAGGCGAGTTACATGATCCCCCATGTTGT
GCAAAAAAGCGGTTAGCTCCTTCGGTCCTCCGATCGTTGTCAGAAGTAAGTTGGCCGCAGTGTTATCACT
CATGGTTATGGCAGCACTGCATAATTCTCTTACTGTCATGCCATCCGTAAGATGCTTTTCTGTGACTGGT
GAGTACTCAACCAAGTCATTCTGAGAATAGTGTATGCGGCGACCGAGTTGCTCTTGCCCGGCGTCAATAC
GGGATAATACCGCGCCACATAGCAGAACTTTAAAAGTGCTCATCATTGGAAAACGTTCTTCGGGGCGAAA
ACTCTCAAGGATCTTACCGCTGTTGAGATCCAGTTCGATGTAACCCACTCGTGCACCCAACTGATCTTCA
GCATCTTTTACTTTCACCAGCGTTTCTGGGTGAGCAAAAACAGGAAGGCAAAATGCCGCAAAAAAGGGAA
TAAGGGCGACACGGAAATGTTGAATACTCATACTCTTCCTTTTTCAATATTATTGAAGCATTTATCAGGG
TTATTGTCTCATGAGCGGATACATATTTGAATGTATTTAGAAAAATAAACAAATAGGGGTTCCGCGCACA
TTTCCCCGAAAAGTGCCACCTGAC
Features (pLannotate 1.2.2; 33 found; start..end, strand, type, name):
     31..83      -  misc_feature   bom (fragment): basis of mobility region from pBR322
    238..617     +  enhancer       CMV enhancer: human cytomegalovirus immediate early enhancer
    618..817     +  promoter       CMV promoter: human cytomegalovirus (CMV) immediate early promoter
    835..1015    +  LTR            5' LTR (truncated): truncated 5' long terminal repeat (LTR) from HIV-1
   1062..1187    +  misc_feature   HIV-1 Ψ: packaging signal of human immunodeficiency virus type 1
   1171..1534    +  CDS            HIV-1 gag (fragment): gag protein from human immunodeficiency virus 1; gag
   1680..1913    +  misc_feature   RRE: The Rev response element (RRE) of HIV-1 allows for Rev-dependent mRNA export from the nucleus to the cytoplasm.
   2290..2390    +  CDS            Rev (fragment): human immunodeficiency virus 1 (HIV-1) Rev protein; rev; enhances nuclear export of unspliced and incompletely spliced viral mRNAs
   2440..2557    +  misc_feature   cPPT/CTS: central polypurine tract and central termination sequence of HIV-1
   2608..2848    +  promoter       U6 promoter: RNA polymerase III promoter for human U6 snRNA
   2876..2951    +  misc_RNA       gRNA scaffold: guide RNA scaffold for the Streptococcus pyogenes CRISPR/Cas9 system
   2969..2987    +  CDS            small t antigen (fragment): SV40 (simian virus 40) small t antigen
   3013..3224    +  promoter       EF-1α core promoter: core promoter for human elongation factor EF-1α
   3249..7352    +  CDS            Cas9: Cas9 (Csn1) endonuclease from the Streptococcus pyogenes Type II CRISPR/Cas system generates RNA-guided double strand breaks in DNA
   7490..8087    +  CDS            PuroR (fragment): puromycin N-acetyltransferase; pac from Streptomyces; confers resistance to puromycin
   8103..8691    +  misc_feature   WPRE: woodchuck hepatitis virus posttranscriptional regulatory element
   8742..8761    +  misc_feature   cPPT/CTS (fragment): central polypurine tract and central termination sequence of HIV-1
   8763..8996    +  LTR            3' LTR (ΔU3): self-inactivating 3' long terminal repeat (LTR) from HIV-1
   9028..9252    +  polyA_signal   bGH poly(A) signal: bovine growth hormone polyadenylation signal
   9256..9277    +  promoter       SV40 promoter (fragment): SV40 enhancer and early promoter
   9298..9726    +  rep_origin     f1 ori (sequence partly withheld): f1 bacteriophage origin of replication; arrow indicates direction of (+) strand synthesis
   9740..10069   +  promoter       SV40 promoter: SV40 enhancer and early promoter
  10117..10164   +  promoter       EM7 promoter: synthetic bacterial promoter&nbsp
  10183..10557   +  CDS            BleoR: antibiotic-binding protein; Sh ble from Streptoalloteichus hindustanus; confers resistance to bleomycin, phleomycin, and Zeocin™
  10567..10692   +  CDS            ble (fragment): BLE_KLEPN - Experimental evidence at protein level: Swiss-Prot protein existence level 1. Binding protein with a strong affinity to the bleomycin family of antibiotics. Binds to CL990; an antimitotic-antibiotic compound. From Klebsiella pneumoniae.
  10687..10808   +  polyA_signal   SV40 poly(A) signal: SV40 polyadenylation signal
  10879..10901   -  protein_bind   lac operator (fragment): The lac repressor binds to the lac operator to inhibit transcription in E. coli. This inhibition can be relieved by adding lactose or isopropyl-β-D-thiogalactopyranoside (IPTG). lac repressor encoded by lacI
  10905..10935   -  promoter       lac promoter: promoter for the E. coli lac operon
  10950..10971   -  protein_bind   CAP binding site: CAP binding activates transcription in the presence of cAMP. E. coli catabolite activator protein
  10984..11076   -  CDS            lacI (fragment): lac repressor; lacI; The lac repressor binds to the lac operator to inhibit transcription in E. coli. This inhibition can be relieved by adding lactose or isopropyl-β-D-thiogalactopyranoside (IPTG).
  11259..11847   -  rep_origin     ori: high-copy-number ColE1/pMB1/pBR322/pUC origin of replication
  12018..12878   -  CDS            AmpR: β-lactamase; bla; confers resistance to ampicillin, carbenicillin, and related antibiotics
  12879..12983   -  promoter       AmpR promoter: bla
