[The description below was written by a language model from this plasmid's Addgene catalogue record and pLannotate feature annotations shown in this document.]
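Description:
lentiCRISPRv2_sgCtrl#1 is a third-generation-style, self-inactivating HIV-1 lentiviral transfer plasmid built on the lentiCRISPR v2 backbone, delivering both Streptococcus pyogenes Cas9 and a single guide RNA from one vector. It is about 13 kb and is propagated in E. coli through a high-copy ColE1/pUC-type origin with ampicillin resistance; an f1 origin is also present. The viral portion is framed by a CMV enhancer/promoter-driven truncated 5' LTR, which allows Tat-independent production of genomic RNA in packaging cells, and a ΔU3 3' LTR that inactivates LTR promoter activity after integration. Between them lie the Ψ packaging signal with a partial gag sequence, the Rev response element for nuclear export of unspliced RNA, and the cPPT/CTS, which aids nuclear import of the reverse-transcribed genome.

The payload consists of two expression units. A human U6 RNA polymerase III promoter drives a 19-nt control spacer fused to the S. pyogenes gRNA scaffold; the spacer was inserted at BsmBI sites that were destroyed during cloning and is described as targeting a safe harbor site in the human genome. Downstream, an EF-1α core promoter drives Cas9 followed by the puromycin N-acetyltransferase coding sequence, allowing puromycin selection of transduced mammalian cells. The element linking the two coding sequences is not annotated in the feature table. A WPRE enhances transcript expression. Outside the LTRs, the backbone carries a bGH polyadenylation signal and an SV40/EM7-driven bleomycin/Zeocin resistance cassette that is not packaged into virus. The construct serves as a cutting but non-gene-disrupting negative control alongside gene-targeting lentiCRISPR v2 vectors in knockout experiments.
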