Addgene plasmid #174148: lentiCRISPRv2_sgCtrl#1
Purpose: Lentiviral vector expressing Cas9 and a control sgRNA that targets a safe harbor site
Depositing lab: Julien Sage. Depositing organization: Stanford University. Publication: The AMBRA1 E3 ligase adaptor regulates the stability of cyclin D. Chaikovsky AC, Li C, Jeng EE, Loebell S, Lee MC, Murray CW, Cheng R, Demeter J, Swaney DL, Chen SH, Newton BW, Johnson JR, Drainas AP, Shue YT, Seoane JA, Srinivasan P, He A, Yoshida A, Hipkins SQ, McCrea E, Poltorack CD, Krogan NJ, Diehl JA, Kong C, Jackson PK, Curtis C, Petrov DA, Bassik MC, Winslow MM, Sage J. Nature. 2021 Apr;592(7856):794-798. doi: 10.1038/s41586-021-03474-7. Epub 2021 Apr 14. PubMed 33854239.
Backbone
  Vector backbone: lentiCRISPR v2
  Vector type: Mammalian Expression, Lentiviral, CRISPR
  Selectable markers: Puromycin
Growth in bacteria
  Bacterial resistance: Ampicillin, 100 μg/mL
  Growth temperature: 37°C
  Growth strain: NEB Stable
  Copy number: High Copy
Gene/Insert
  Gene/Insert name: Control sgRNA
  gRNA/shRNA sequence: GTGAGCCTATATTAATTGG
  Species: H. sapiens (human)
  Insert size (bp): 19
  Promoter: hU6
  Cloning method: Restriction Enzyme; 5′ cloning site BsmbI (destroyed during cloning); 3′ cloning site BsmbI (destroyed during cloning)
Terms and licenses: Academic/Nonprofit Terms; Industry Terms: Not Available to Industry
How to cite: lentiCRISPRv2_sgCtrl#1 was a gift from Julien Sage (Addgene plasmid # 174148 ; http://n2t.net/addgene:174148 ; RRID:Addgene_174148)
